>Addgene plasmid #29715 | pET Flag TEV LIC cloning vector (2L-T) | depositor full sequence | sequence record 13805 | Author sequence
TTCTTGAAGACGAAAGGGCCTCGTGATACGCCTATTTTTATAGGTTAATGTCATGATAATAATGGTTTCT
TAGACGTCAGGTGGCACTTTTCGGGGAAATGTGCGCGGAACCCCTATTTGTTTATTTTTCTAAATACATT
CAAATATGTATCCGCTCATGAGACAATAACCCTGATAAATGCTTCAATAACATTGAAAAAGGAAGAGTAT
GAGTATTCAACATTTCCGTGTCGCCCTTATTCCCTTTTTTGCGGCATTTTGCCTTCCTGTTTTTGCTCAC
CCAGAAACGCTGGTGAAAGTAAAAGATGCTGAAGATCAGTTGGGTGCACGAGTGGGTTACATCGAACTGG
ATCTCAACAGCGGTAAGATCCTTGAGAGTTTTCGCCCCGAAGAACGTTTTCCAATGATGAGCACTTTTAA
AGTTCTGCTATGTGGCGCGGTATTATCCCGTGTTGACGCCGGGCAAGAGCAACTCGGTCGCCGCATACAC
TATTCTCAGAATGACTTGGTTGAGTACTCACCAGTCACAGAAAAGCATCTTACGGATGGCATGACAGTAA
GAGAATTATGCAGTGCTGCCATAACCATGAGTGATAACACTGCGGCCAACTTACTTCTGACAACGATCGG
AGGACCGAAGGAGCTAACCGCTTTTTTGCACAACATGGGGGATCATGTAACTCGCCTTGATCGTTGGGAA
CCGGAGCTGAATGAAGCCATACCAAACGACGAGCGTGACACCACGATGCCTGCAGCAATGGCAACAACGT
TGCGCAAACTATTAACTGGCGAACTACTTACTCTAGCTTCCCGGCAACAATTAATAGACTGGATGGAGGC
GGATAAAGTTGCAGGACCACTTCTGCGCTCGGCCCTTCCGGCTGGCTGGTTTATTGCTGATAAATCTGGA
GCCGGTGAGCGTGGGTCTCGCGGTATCATTGCAGCACTGGGGCCAGATGGTAAGCCCTCCCGTATCGTAG
TTATCTACACGACGGGGAGTCAGGCAACTATGGATGAACGAAATAGACAGATCGCTGAGATAGGTGCCTC
ACTGATTAAGCATTGGTAACTGTCAGACCAAGTTTACTCATATATACTTTAGATTGATTTAAAACTTCAT
TTTTAATTTAAAAGGATCTAGGTGAAGATCCTTTTTGATAATCTCATGACCAAAATCCCTTAACGTGAGT
TTTCGTTCCACTGAGCGTCAGACCCCGTAGAAAAGATCAAAGGATCTTCTTGAGATCCTTTTTTTCTGCG
CGTAATCTGCTGCTTGCAAACAAAAAAACCACCGCTACCAGCGGTGGTTTGTTTGCCGGATCAAGAGCTA
CCAACTCTTTTTCCGAAGGTAACTGGCTTCAGCAGAGCGCAGATACCAAATACTGTCCTTCTAGTGTAGC
CGTAGTTAGGCCACCACTTCAAGAACTCTGTAGCACCGCCTACATACCTCGCTCTGCTAATCCTGTTACC
AGTGGCTGCTGCCAGTGGCGATAAGTCGTGTCTTACCGGGTTGGACTCAAGACGATAGTTACCGGATAAG
GCGCAGCGGTCGGGCTGAACGGGGGGTTCGTGCACACAGCCCAGCTTGGAGCGAACGACCTACACCGAAC
TGAGATACCTACAGCGTGAGCTATGAGAAAGCGCCACGCTTCCCGAAGGGAGAAAGGCGGACAGGTATCC
GGTAAGCGGCAGGGTCGGAACAGGAGAGCGCACGAGGGAGCTTCCAGGGGGAAACGCCTGGTATCTTTAT
AGTCCTGTCGGGTTTCGCCACCTCTGACTTGAGCGTCGATTTTTGTGATGCTCGTCAGGGGGGCGGAGCC
TATGGAAAAACGCCAGCAACGCGGCCTTTTTACGGTTCCTGGCCTTTTGCTGGCCTTTTGCTCACATGTT
CTTTCCTGCGTTATCCCCTGATTCTGTGGATAACCGTATTACCGCCTTTGAGTGAGCTGATACCGCTCGC
CGCAGCCGAACGACCGAGCGCAGCGAGTCAGTGAGCGAGGAAGCGGAAGAGCGCCTGATGCGGTATTTTC
TCCTTACGCATCTGTGCGGTATTTCACACCGCATATATGGTGCACTCTCAGTACAATCTGCTCTGATGCC
GCATAGTTAAGCCAGTATACACTCCGCTATCGCTACGTGACTGGGTCATGGCTGCGCCCCGACACCCGCC
AACACCCGCTGACGCGCCCTGACGGGCTTGTCTGCTCCCGGCATCCGCTTACAGACAAGCTGTGACCGTC
TCCGGGAGCTGCATGTGTCAGAGGTTTTCACCGTCATCACCGAAACGCGCGAGGCAGCTGCGGTAAAGCT
CATCAGCGTGGTCGTGAAGCGATTCACAGATGTCTGCCTGTTCATCCGCGTCCAGCTCGTTGAGTTTCTC
CAGAAGCGTTAATGTCTGGCTTCTGATAAAGCGGGCCATGTTAAGGGCGGTTTTTTCCTGTTTGGTCACT
GATGCCTCCGTGTAAGGGGGATTTCTGTTCATGGGGGTAATGATACCGATGAAACGAGAGAGGATGCTCA
CGATACGGGTTACTGATGATGAACATGCCCGGTTACTGGAACGTTGTGAGGGTAAACAACTGGCGGTATG
GATGCGGCGGGACCAGAGAAAAATCACTCAGGGTCAATGCCAGCGCTTCGTTAATACAGATGTAGGTGTT
CCACAGGGTAGCCAGCAGCATCCTGCGATGCAGATCCGGAACATAATGGTGCAGGGCGCTGACTTCCGCG
TTTCCAGACTTTACGAAACACGGAAACCGAAGACCATTCATGTTGTTGCTCAGGTCGCAGACGTTTTGCA
GCAGCAGTCGCTTCACGTTCGCTCGCGTATCGGTGATTCATTCTGCTAACCAGTAAGGCAACCCCGCCAG
CCTAGCCGGGTCCTCAACGACAGGAGCACGATCATGCGCACCCGTGGCCAGGACCCAACGCTGCCCGAGA
TGCGCCGCGTGCGGCTGCTGGAGATGGCGGACGCGATGGATATGTTCTGCCAAGGGTTGGTTTGCGCATT
CACAGTTCTCCGCAAGAATTGATTGGCTCCAATTCTTGGAGTGGTGAATCCGTTAGCGAGGTGCCGCCGG
CTTCCATTCAGGTCGAGGTGGCCCGGCTCCATGCACCGCGACGCAACGCGGGGAGGCAGACAAGGTATAG
GGCGGCGCCTACAATCCATGCCAACCCGTTCCATGTGCTCGCCGAGGCGGCATAAATCGCCGTGACGATC
AGCGGTCCAGTGATCGAAGTTAGGCTGGTAAGAGCCGCGAGCGATCCTTGAAGCTGTCCCTGATGGTCGT
CATCTACCTGCCTGGACAGCATGGCCTGCAACGCGGGCATCCCGATGCCGCCGGAAGCGAGAAGAATCAT
AATGGGGAAGGCCATCCAGCCTCGCGTCGCGAACGCCAGCAAGACGTAGCCCAGCGCGTCGGCCGCCATG
CCGGCGATAATGGCCTGCTTCTCGCCGAAACGTTTGGTGGCGGGACCAGTGACGAAGGCTTGAGCGAGGG
CGTGCAAGATTCCGAATACCGCAAGCGACAGGCCGATCATCGTCGCGCTCCAGCGAAAGCGGTCCTCGCC
GAAAATGACCCAGAGCGCTGCCGGCACCTGTCCTACGAGTTGCATGATAAAGAAGACAGTCATAAGTGCG
GCGACGATAGTCATGCCCCGCGCCCACCGGAAGGAGCTGACTGGGTTGAAGGCTCTCAAGGGCATCGGTC
GACGCTCTCCCTTATGCGACTCCTGCATTAGGAAGCAGCCCAGTAGTAGGTTGAGGCCGTTGAGCACCGC
CGCCGCAAGGAATGGTGCATGCAAGGAGATGGCGCCCAACAGTCCCCCGGCCACGGGGCCTGCCACCATA
CCCACGCCGAAACAAGCGCTCATGAGCCCGAAGTGGCGAGCCCGATCTTCCCCATCGGTGATGTCGGCGA
TATAGGCGCCAGCAACCGCACCTGTGGCGCCGGTGATGCCGGCCACGATGCGTCCGGCGTAGAGGATCGA
GATCTCGATCCCGCGAAATTAATACGACTCACTATAGGGAGACCACAACGGTTTCCCTCTAGTGCCGGCT
CCGGAGAGCTCTTTAATTAAGCGGCCGCCCTGCAGGACTCGAGTTCTAGAAATAATTTTGTTTAACTTTA
AGAAGGAGATATACATATGGACTACAAAGACGATGACGACAAGGAAAACCTGTACTTCCAATCCAATATT
GGAAGTGGATAACGGATCCGCGATCGCGGCGCGCCACCTGGTGGCCGGCCGGTACCACGCGTGCGCGCTG
ATCCGGCTGCTAACAAAGCCCGAAAGGAAGCTGAGTTGGCTGCTGCCACCGCTGAGCAATAACTAGCATA
ACCCCTTGGGGCCTCTAAACGGGTCTTGAGGGGTTTTTTGCTGAAAGGAGGAACTATATCCGGATATCCA
CAGGACGGGTGTGGTCGCCATGATCGCGTAGTCGATAGTGGCTCCAAGTAGCGAAGCGAGCAGGACTGGG
CGGCGGCCAAAGCGGTCGGACAGTGCTCCGAGAACGGGTGCGCATAGAAATTGCATCAACGCATATAGCG
CTAGCAGCACGCCATAGTGACTGGCGATGCTGTCGGAATGGACGATATCCCGCAAGAGGCCCGGCAGTAC
CGGCATAACCAAGCCTATGCCTACAGCATCCAGGGTGACGGTGCCGAGGATGACGATGAGCGCATTGTTA
GATTTCATACACGGTGCCTGACTGCGTTAGCAATTTAACTGTGATAAACTACCGCATTAAAGCTTATCGA
TGATAAGCTGTCAAACATGAGAA
Features (pLannotate 1.2.2; 15 found; start..end, strand, type, name):
    104..208     +  promoter       AmpR promoter: bla
    209..1069    +  CDS            AmpR: β-lactamase; bla; confers resistance to ampicillin, carbenicillin, and related antibiotics
   1240..1828    +  rep_origin     ori: high-copy-number ColE1/pMB1/pBR322/pUC origin of replication
   2014..2156    -  misc_feature   bom: basis of mobility region from pBR322
   2258..2449    -  CDS            rop: Rop protein, which maintains plasmids at low copy number; rop
   2466..2846    +  CDS            YPB1_ECOLX: Protein predicted: Swiss-Prot protein existence level 4. From Escherichia coli.
   3088..3988    -  CDS            TcR (fragment): tetracycline efflux protein; tet; confers resistance to tetracycline
   4010..4028    +  promoter       T7 promoter: promoter for bacteriophage T7 RNA polymerase
   4117..4139    +  RBS            RBS: efficient ribosome binding site from bacteriophage T7 gene 10 (Olins and Rangwala, 1989)
   4149..4169    +  CDS            3xFLAG (fragment): three tandem FLAG® epitope tags
   4174..4190    +  CDS            TEV site (fragment): tobacco etch virus (TEV) protease recognition and cleavage site
   4276..4325    +  CDS            SET1 (fragment): solubility-enhancement tag derived from T7 phage gene 10B
   4333..4380    +  terminator     T7 terminator: transcription terminator for bacteriophage T7 RNA polymerase
   4406..4698    -  CDS            TcR (fragment): tetracycline efflux protein; tet; confers resistance to tetracycline
   4746..4774    -  promoter       tet promoter: E. coli promoter for tetracycline efflux protein gene
