[The description below was written by a language model from this plasmid's Addgene catalogue record and pLannotate feature annotations shown in this document.]
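Description:
pET Flag TEV LIC cloning vector (2L-T) is an empty 4,783 bp bacterial expression backbone of the pET family, designed to accept an open reading frame by ligation-independent cloning (LIC) and express it in E. coli with a cleavable N-terminal FLAG tag. It replicates from a ColE1/pMB1-type origin accompanied by the pBR322 bom region and the rop gene, which holds copy number down, consistent with the catalogue's low-copy designation. Selection is by ampicillin through the bla gene under its own promoter. The annotation also picks up two fragments of the tetracycline resistance gene and the tet promoter. These look like pBR322-derived remnants interrupted by the expression cassette, and tetracycline is not listed as a selection.

The expression cassette consists of a T7 promoter, the T7 gene 10 ribosome binding site, a short FLAG epitope (annotated as a partial match to 3xFLAG), a TEV protease recognition site, the LIC site and a T7 terminator, so transcription requires a host supplying T7 RNA polymerase. No lac operator or lacI gene appears in the feature table. A small match to a T7 gene 10-derived tag just upstream of the terminator is probably residual pET sequence rather than a functional fusion partner. An inserted gene is translated as FLAG-TEV-protein, allowing detection or affinity capture through the epitope and later removal of the tag with TEV protease. The vector is linearised at the LIC site, which is destroyed on insertion. According to the depositor, five pairs of restriction sites flank the LIC site, so the vector serves both for single-gene expression and as a transfer vector for subcloning genes into the matching polycistronic destination vectors of the same series for co-expression.
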