Addgene plasmid #29715: pET Flag TEV LIC cloning vector (2L-T)
Purpose: (Empty Backbone)
Depositing lab: Scott Gradia. Depositing organization: University of California, Berkeley.
Backbone
  Vector backbone: pET
  Backbone size (bp): 4783
  Vector type: Bacterial Expression
Growth in bacteria
  Bacterial resistance: Ampicillin, 100 μg/mL
  Growth temperature: 37°C
  Growth strain: DH5alpha
  Copy number: Low Copy
Gene/Insert
  Gene/Insert name: None
  Tag / fusion protein: FLAG-TEV (N terminal on backbone)
  Cloning method: Restriction Enzyme; 5′ cloning site LIC site (destroyed during cloning); 3′ cloning site LIC site (destroyed during cloning)
  Sequencing primers: 5′ T7 forward; 3′ T7 reverse
Terms and licenses: Academic/Nonprofit Terms; Industry Terms: Not Available to Industry
Depositor comments: This plasmid is an empty vector. Your gene can be inserted with a LIC cloning protocol. All 2-series vectors work as single-expression vectors, as well as transfer vectors for our polycistronic system. The LIC cloning site is flanked by 5 pairs of restriction sites, so that your gene can easily be subcloned into our polycistronic destination vectors (2D, 2E, or 2Z). 2L-T has a TEV-cleavable N-terminal FLAG fusion tag. To clone into this vector, add LIC v1 tags to the 5' end of your PCR primers. Forward - 5'TACTTCCAATCCAATGCA3' Reverse - 5'TTATCCACTTCCAATGTTATTA3' Linearize the plasmid with SspI and gel purify. When digesting the DNA with T4 polymerase, use dCTP for insert and dGTP for vector. More information on this vector can be found through http://qb3.berkeley.edu/qb3/macrolab/
How to cite: pET Flag TEV LIC cloning vector (2L-T) was a gift from Scott Gradia (Addgene plasmid # 29715 ; http://n2t.net/addgene:29715 ; RRID:Addgene_29715)
