>Addgene plasmid #29715 | pET Flag TEV LIC cloning vector (2L-T) | addgene partial sequence | sequence record 35235 | 29715 with pBRrevBam
ATGCCGGCCACGATGCGTCCGGCGTAGAGGATCGAGATCTCGATCCCGCGAAATTAATACGACTCACTAT
AGGGAGACCACAACGGTTTCCCTCTAGTGCCGGCTCCGGAGAGCTCTTTAATTAAGCGGCCGCCCTGCAG
GACTCGAGTTCTAGAAATAATTTTGTTTAACTTTAAGAAGGAGATATACATATGGACTACAAAGACGATG
ACGACAAGGAAAACCTGTACTTCCAATCCAATATTGGAAGTGGATAACGGATCCGCGATCGCGGCGCGCC
ACCTGGTGGCCGGCCGGTACCACGCGTGCGCGCTGATCCGGCTGCTAACAAAGCCCGAAAGGAAGCTGAG
TTGGCTGCTGCCACCGCTGAGCAATAACTAGCATAACCCCTTGGGGCCTCTAAACGGGTCTTGAGGGGTT
TTTTGCTGAAAGGAGGAACTATATCCGGATATCCACAGGACGGGTGTGGTCGCCATGATCGCGTAGTCGA
TAGTGGCTCCAAGTAGCGAAGCGAGCAGGACTGGGCGGCGGCCAAAGCGGTCGGACAGTGCTCCGAGAAC
GGGTGCGCATAGAAATTGCATCAACGCATATAGCGCTAGCAGCACGCCATAGTGACTGGCGATGCTGTCG
GAATGGACGATATCCCGCAAGAGGCCCGGCAGTACCGGCATAACCAAGCCTATGCCTACAGCATCCAGGG
TGACGGTGCCGAGGATGACGATGAGCGCATTGTTAGATTTCATACACGGTGCCTGACTGCGTTAGCAATT
TAACTGTGATAAACTACCGCATTAAAGCTTATCGATGATAAGCTGTCAAACATGA
